Addgene plasmid #89656: pPLtetO-FtsZ
Purpose: Plasmid for titrating synthesis of FtsZ with doxycycline
Depositing lab: Uwe Sauer. Depositing organization: ETH Zurich (Swiss Federal Institute of Technology). Publication: Synthesis and degradation of FtsZ quantitatively predict the first cell division in starved bacteria. Sekar K, Rusconi R, Sauls JT, Fuhrer T, Noor E, Nguyen J, Fernandez VI, Buffing MF, Berney M, Jun S, Stocker R, Sauer U. Mol Syst Biol. 2018 Nov 5;14(11):e8623. doi: 10.15252/msb.20188623. PubMed 30397005.
Backbone
  Vector backbone: pJKR GFP
  Modifications to backbone: Replaced GFP with FtsZ
  Vector type: Synthetic Biology
Growth in bacteria
  Bacterial resistance: Ampicillin, 100 μg/mL
  Growth temperature: 37°C
  Growth strain: Zymo 5alpha
  Growth instructions: may require 2 days to see sufficient growth
  Copy number: Low Copy
Gene/Insert
  Gene/Insert name: GTP-binding tubulin-like cell division protein (alt name: FtsZ)
  Species: Escherichia coli
  Insert size (bp): 1152
  GenBank ID: 944786
Terms and licenses: Academic/Nonprofit Terms; Industry Terms: Not Available to Industry
How to cite: pPLtetO-FtsZ was a gift from Uwe Sauer (Addgene plasmid # 89656 ; http://n2t.net/addgene:89656 ; RRID:Addgene_89656)
