[The description below was written by a language model from this plasmid's Addgene catalogue record and pLannotate feature annotations shown in this document.]
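Description:
pPLtetO-FtsZ is a low-copy bacterial expression plasmid of about 5.5 kb, classed as a synthetic biology vector and built on the pJKR GFP backbone by replacing the GFP reporter with the Escherichia coli cell division gene ftsZ. It replicates from the pSC101 origin, which depends on the plasmid-encoded Rep101 (RepA) protein and accounts for the low copy number. Selection is by ampicillin through the β-lactamase gene and its promoter.

The payload is the full ftsZ coding sequence (about 1.15 kb), which encodes the GTP-binding, tubulin-like protein that polymerises into the Z ring at the future division site and recruits other division proteins. Upstream of it, the annotation shows a tet operator and a short match labelled as a fragment of a doxycycline-inducible H1 promoter. Given the plasmid's name, that match most likely reflects a second tetO-containing stretch of a PLtetO-type bacterial promoter rather than a mammalian element, although the feature table does not annotate the promoter as such. A ribosome binding site fragment derived from phage T7 gene 10 sits just before the start codon. rrnB T1 and T2 terminator sequences lie upstream of the promoter region and probably insulate the cassette from read-through transcription.

The plasmid also carries tetR followed by a T7 terminator, so the repressor is supplied in cis. TetR binds the operator and keeps ftsZ off, and doxycycline releases it, which allows graded induction. The stated purpose is to titrate FtsZ synthesis with doxycycline. The associated study examined how FtsZ synthesis and degradation relate to the timing of the first division in starved bacteria.
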