Features (pLannotate 1.2.2; 14 found; start..end, strand, type, name):
      1..58      +  promoter       AmpR promoter (fragment): bla
     59..919     +  CDS            AmpR: β-lactamase; bla; confers resistance to ampicillin, carbenicillin, and related antibiotics
   1073..2023    -  CDS            Rep101: RepA protein needed for replication with the pSC101 origin; rep101
   2071..2293    -  rep_origin     pSC101 ori: low-copy replication origin that requires the Rep101 protein
   2836..2951    +  ncRNA          5S rRNA: Accession: RF00001 - 5S ribosomal RNA
   2955..3041    +  terminator     rrnB T1 terminator: Escherichia coli rrnB; transcription terminator T1 from the E. coli rrnB gene
   3135..3158    -  terminator     rrnB T2 terminator (fragment): transcription terminator T2 from the E. coli rrnB gene
   3203..3221    +  protein_bind   tet operator: tetO; bacterial operator O2 for the tetR and tetA genes tetracycline repressor TetR
   3227..3246    +  promoter       H1-2O2 promoter (fragment): doxycycline-inducible variant of the human H1 RNA promoter (Henriksen et al., 2007)
   3288..3306    +  RBS            RBS (fragment): efficient ribosome binding site from bacteriophage T7 gene 10 (Olins and Rangwala, 1989)
   3313..4461    +  CDS            ftsZ: FTSZ_ECOLI - Also known as sfiB, sulB. Experimental evidence at protein level: Swiss-Prot protein existence level 1. Essential cell division protein that forms a contractile ring structure (Z ring) at the future cell division site. The regulation of the ring assembly controls the timing and the location of cell division. One of the functions of the FtsZ ring is to recruit other cell division proteins to the septum to produce a new cell wall between the dividing cells. Binds GTP and shows GTPase activity. Polymerization and bundle formation is enhanced by CbeA. From Escherichia coli (strain K12
   4475..4496    -  protein_bind   CAP binding site: CAP binding activates transcription in the presence of cAMP. E. coli catabolite activator protein
   4755..5375    +  CDS            tetR: TETR2_ECOLX - Experimental evidence at protein level: Swiss-Prot protein existence level 1. TetR is the repressor of the tetracycline resistance element; its N-terminal region forms a helix-turn-helix structure and binds DNA. Binding of tetracycline to TetR reduces the repressor affinity for the tetracycline resistance gene (tetA) promoter operator sites. From Escherichia coli.
   5432..5479    +  terminator     T7 terminator: transcription terminator for bacteriophage T7 RNA polymerase
>Addgene plasmid #89656 | pPLtetO-FtsZ | depositor full sequence | sequence record 173727 | pPLtetO-FtsZ sequence 5513 bps
TCCGCTCATGAGACAATAACCCTGATAAATGCTTCAATAATATTGAAAAAGGAAGAGTATGAGTATTCAA
CATTTCCGTGTCGCCCTTATTCCCTTTTTTGCGGCATTTTGCCTTCCTGTTTTTGCTCACCCAGAAACGC
TGGTGAAAGTAAAAGATGCTGAAGATCAGTTGGGTGCACGAGTGGGTTACATCGAACTGGATCTCAACAG
CGGTAAGATCCTTGAGAGTTTTCGCCCCGAAGAACGTTTTCCAATGATGAGCACTTTTAAAGTTCTGCTA
TGTGGCGCGGTATTATCCCGTATTGACGCCGGGCAAGAGCAACTCGGTCGCCGCATACACTATTCTCAGA
ATGACTTGGTTGAGTACTCACCAGTCACAGAAAAGCATCTTACGGATGGCATGACAGTAAGAGAATTATG
CAGTGCTGCCATAACCATGAGTGATAACACTGCGGCCAACTTACTTCTGACAACGATCGGAGGACCGAAG
GAGCTAACCGCTTTTTTGCACAACATGGGGGATCATGTAACTCGCCTTGATCGTTGGGAACCGGAGCTGA
ATGAAGCCATACCAAACGACGAGCGTGACACCACGATGCCTGTAGCAATGGCAACAACGTTGCGCAAACT
ATTAACTGGCGAACTACTTACTCTAGCTTCCCGGCAACAATTGATAGACTGGATGGAGGCGGATAAAGTT
GCAGGACCACTTCTGCGCTCGGCCCTTCCGGCTGGCTGGTTTATTGCTGATAAATCTGGAGCCGGTGAGC
GTGGCTCTCGCGGTATCATTGCAGCACTGGGGCCAGATGGTAAGCCCTCCCGTATCGTAGTTATCTACAC
GACGGGGAGTCAGGCAACTATGGATGAACGAAATAGACAGATCGCTGAGATAGGTGCCTCACTGATTAAG
CATTGGTAACTGTCATACCAAGTTTACTCATATATACTTTAGATTGATTTAAAACTTCATTTTTAATTTA
AAAGGATCTAGGTGAAGATCCTTTTTGATAATCTCATGACCAAAATCCCTTAACGTGGAGTTTTCGTTCC
ACTGAGCGTCAGACCCCGAACCTCAGATCCTTCCGTGTTTAGCCAGTATGTTCTCTAGTGTGGTTCGTTG
TTTTTGCGTGAGCCATGAGAACGAACCATTGAGATCATACTTACTTTGCATGTCACTCAAAAATTTTGCC
TCAAAACTGGTGAGCTGAATTTTTGCAGTTAAAGCATCGTGTAGTGTTTTTCTTAGTCCGTTATGTAGGT
AGGAATCTGATGTAATGGTTGTTGGTATTTTGTCACCATTCATTTTTATCTGGTTGTTCTCAAGTTCGGT
TACGAGATCCATTTGTCTATCTAGTTCAACTTGGAAAATCAACGTATCAGTCGGGCGGCCTCGCTTATCA
ACCACCAATTTCATATTGCTGTAAGTGTTTAAATCTTTACTTATTGGTTTCAAAACCCATTGGTTAAGCC
TTTTAAACTCATGGTAGTTATTTTCAAGCATTAACATGAACTTAAATTCATCAAGGCTAATCTCTATATT
TGCCTTGTGAGTTTTCTTTTGTGTTAGTTCTTTTAATAACCACTCATAAATCCTCATAGAGTATTTGTTT
TCAAAAGACTTAACATGTTCCAGATTATATTTTATGAATTTTTTTAACTGGAAAAGATAAGGCAATATCT
CTTCACTAAAAACTAATTCTAATTTTTCGCTTGAGAACTTGGCATAGTTTGTCCACTGGAAAATCTCAAA
GCCTTTAACCAAAGGATTCCTGATTTCCACAGTTCTCGTCATCAGCTCTCTGGTTGCTTTAGCTAATACA
CCATAAGCATTTTCCCTACTGATGTTCATCATCTGAGCGTATTGGTTATAAGTGAACGATACCGTCCGTT
CTTTCCTTGTAGGGTTTTCAATCGTGGGGTTGAGTAGTGCCACACAGCATAAAATTAGCTTGGTTTCATG
CTCCGTTAAGTCATAGCGACTAATCGCTAGTTCATTTGCTTTGAAAACAACTAATTTAGACATACATCTC
AATTGGTCTAGGTGATTTTAATCACTATACCAATTGAGATGGGCTAGTCAATGATAATTACTAGTCCTTT
TCCTTTGAGTTGTGGGTATCTGTAAATTCTGCTAGACCTTTGCTGGAAAACTTGTAAATTCTGCTAGACC
CTCTGTAAATTCCGCTAGACCTTTGTGTGTTTTTTTTGTTTATATTCAAGTGGTTATAATTTATAGAATA
AAGAAAGAATAAAAAAAGATAAAAAGAATAGATCCCAGCCCTGTGTATAACTCACTACTTTAGTCAGTTC
CGCAGTATTACAAAAGGATGTCGCAAACGCTGTTTGCTCCTCTACAAAACAGACCTTAAAACCCTAAAGG
CTTAAGTAGCACCCTCGCAAGCTCGGGCAAATCGCTGAATATTCCTTTTGTCTCCGACCATCAGGCACCT
GAGTCGCTGTCTTTTTCGTGACATTCAGTTCGCTGCGCTCACGGCTCTGGCAGTGAATGGGGGTAAATGG
CACTACAGGCGCCTTTTATGGATTCATGCAAGGAAACTACCCATAATACAAGAAAAGCCCGTCACGGGCT
TCTCAGGGCGTTTTATGGCGGGTCTGCTATGTGGTGCTATCTGACTTTTTGCTGTTCAGCAGTTCCTGCC
CTCTGATTTTCCAGTCTGACCACTTCGGATTATCCCGTGACAGGTCATTCAGACTGGCTAATGCACCCAG
TAAGGCAGCGGTATCATCAACTGGCTGTTTTGGCGGATGAGAGAAGATTTTCAGCCTGATACAGATTAAA
TCAGAACGCAGAAGCGGTCTGATAAAACAGAATTTGCCTGGCGGCAGTAGCGCGGTGGTCCCACCTGACC
CCATGCCGAACTCAGAAGTGAAACGCCGTAGCGCCGATGGTAGTGTGGGGTCTCCCCATGCGAGAGTAGG
GAACTGCCAGGCATCAAATAAAACGAAAGGCTCAGTCGAAAGACTGGGCCTTTCGTTTTATCTGTTGTTT
GTCGGTGAACGCTCTCCTGAGTAGGACAAATCCGCCGGGAGCGGATTTGAACGTTGCGAAGCAACGGCCC
GGAGGGTGGCGGGCAGGACGCCCGCCATAAACTGCCAGGCATCAAATTAAGCAGAAGGCCATCCGTCAGG
ATGGCCTTTTTGCGTTTCTACAAACTCTGCTAGCAAGTAAGGCCGACTCGAGTCCCTATCAGTGATAGAG
ATTGACATCCCTATCAGTGATAGAGATACTGAGCACATCAGCAGGACGCATGACCGAATTCATTAAATTT
AACTTTAAGAAGGAGATATAATATGTTTGAACCAATGGAACTTACCAATGACGCGGTGATTAAAGTCATC
GGCGTCGGCGGCGGCGGCGGTAATGCTGTTGAACACATGGTGCGCGAGCGCATTGAAGGTGTTGAATTCT
TCGCGGTAAATACCGATGCACAAGCGCTGCGTAAAACAGCGGTTGGACAGACGATTCAAATCGGTAGCGG
TATCACCAAAGGACTGGGCGCTGGCGCTAATCCAGAAGTTGGCCGCAATGCGGCTGATGAGGATCGCGAT
GCATTGCGTGCGGCGCTGGAAGGTGCAGACATGGTCTTTATTGCTGCGGGTATGGGTGGTGGTACCGGTA
CAGGTGCAGCACCAGTCGTCGCTGAAGTGGCAAAAGATTTGGGTATCCTGACCGTTGCTGTCGTCACTAA
GCCTTTCAACTTTGAAGGCAAGAAGCGTATGGCATTCGCGGAGCAGGGGATCACTGAACTGTCCAAGCAT
GTGGACTCTCTGATCACTATCCCGAACGACAAACTGCTGAAAGTTCTGGGCCGCGGTATCTCCCTGCTGG
ATGCGTTTGGCGCAGCGAACGATGTACTGAAAGGCGCTGTGCAAGGTATCGCTGAACTGATTACTCGTCC
GGGTTTGATGAACGTGGACTTTGCAGACGTACGCACCGTAATGTCTGAGATGGGCTACGCAATGATGGGT
TCTGGCGTGGCGAGCGGTGAAGACCGTGCGGAAGAAGCTGCTGAAATGGCTATCTCTTCTCCGCTGCTGG
AAGATATCGACCTGTCTGGCGCGCGCGGCGTGCTGGTTAACATCACGGCGGGCTTCGACCTGCGTCTGGA
TGAGTTCGAAACGGTAGGTAACACCATCCGTGCATTTGCTTCCGACAACGCGACTGTGGTTATCGGTACT
TCTCTTGACCCGGATATGAATGACGAGCTGCGCGTAACCGTTGTTGCGACAGGTATCGGCATGGACAAAC
GTCCTGAAATCACTCTGGTGACCAATAAGCAGGTTCAGCAGCCAGTGATGGATCGCTACCAGCAGCATGG
GATGGCTCCGCTGACCCAGGAGCAGAAGCCGGTTGCTAAAGTCGTGAATGACAATGCGCCGCAAACTGCG
AAAGAGCCGGATTATCTGGATATCCCAGCATTCCTGCGTAAGCAAGCTGATTAACATAACCCTAATGAGT
GAGCTAACTTACATTAATTGCGTTGCGCCTTAATTAACGGCACTCCTCAGCAAATATAATGACCCTCTTG
ATAACCCAAGAGGGCATTTTTTAATGCCCATGGCGTTTACCACAGCTAACACCACGTCGTCCCTATCTGC
TGCCCTAGGTCTATGAGTGGTTGCTGGATAACTTTACGGGCATGCATAAGGCTCGTAGGCTATATTCAGG
GAGACCACAACGGTTTCCCTCTACAAATAATTTTGTTTAACTTTGAAATAAGGAGGTAATACAAATGTCT
CGTTTAGATAAAAGTAAAGTGATTAACAGCGCATTAGAGCTGCTTAATGAGGTCGGAATCGAAGGTTTAA
CAACCCGTAAACTCGCCCAGAAGCTAGGTGTAGAGCAGCCTACATTGTATTGGCATGTAAAAAATAAGCG
GGCTTTGCTCGACGCCTTAGCCATTGAGATGTTAGATAGGCACCATACTCACTTTTGCCCTTTAGAAGGG
GAAAGCTGGCAAGATTTTTTACGTAATAACGCTAAAAGTTTTAGATGTGCTTTACTAAGTCATCGCGATG
GAGCAAAAGTACATTTAGGTACACGGCCTACAGAAAAACAGTATGAAACTCTCGAAAATCAATTAGCCTT
TTTATGCCAACAAGGTTTTTCACTAGAGAATGCATTATATGCACTCAGCGCTGTGGGGCATTTTACTTTA
GGTTGCGTATTGGAAGATCAAGAGCATCAAGTCGCTAAAGAAGAAAGGGAAACACCTACTACTGATAGTA
TGCCGCCATTATTACGACAAGCTATCGAATTATTTGATCACCAAGGTGCAGAGCCAGCCTTCTTATTCGG
CCTTGAATTGATCATATGCGGATTAGAAAAACAACTTAAATGTGAAAGTGGGTCTTAATAAGCGACTAAA
AAATTGAATGTAGGAAACCAACATGCCAGTTCGAGCAATAACTAGCATAACCCCTTGGGGCCTCTAAACG
GGTCTTGAGGGGTTTTTTGCTGAAACCTCAGGCGAGAAGCACACGGTCACACT
