Features (pLannotate 1.2.2; 14 found; start..end, strand, type, name):
      1..58      +  promoter       AmpR promoter (fragment): bla
     59..919     +  CDS            AmpR: β-lactamase; bla; confers resistance to ampicillin, carbenicillin, and related antibiotics
   1073..2023    -  CDS            Rep101: RepA protein needed for replication with the pSC101 origin; rep101
   2071..2293    -  rep_origin     pSC101 ori: low-copy replication origin that requires the Rep101 protein
   2836..2951    +  ncRNA          5S rRNA: Accession: RF00001 - 5S ribosomal RNA
   2955..3041    +  terminator     rrnB T1 terminator: Escherichia coli rrnB; transcription terminator T1 from the E. coli rrnB gene
   3135..3158    -  terminator     rrnB T2 terminator (fragment): transcription terminator T2 from the E. coli rrnB gene
   3203..3221    +  protein_bind   tet operator: tetO; bacterial operator O2 for the tetR and tetA genes tetracycline repressor TetR
   3227..3246    +  promoter       H1-2O2 promoter (fragment): doxycycline-inducible variant of the human H1 RNA promoter (Henriksen et al., 2007)
   3288..3306    +  RBS            RBS (fragment): efficient ribosome binding site from bacteriophage T7 gene 10 (Olins and Rangwala, 1989)
   3313..4461    +  CDS            ftsZ: FTSZ_ECOLI - Also known as sfiB, sulB. Experimental evidence at protein level: Swiss-Prot protein existence level 1. Essential cell division protein that forms a contractile ring structure (Z ring) at the future cell division site. The regulation of the ring assembly controls the timing and the location of cell division. One of the functions of the FtsZ ring is to recruit other cell division proteins to the septum to produce a new cell wall between the dividing cells. Binds GTP and shows GTPase activity. Polymerization and bundle formation is enhanced by CbeA. From Escherichia coli (strain K12
   4475..4496    -  protein_bind   CAP binding site: CAP binding activates transcription in the presence of cAMP. E. coli catabolite activator protein
   4755..5375    +  CDS            tetR: TETR2_ECOLX - Experimental evidence at protein level: Swiss-Prot protein existence level 1. TetR is the repressor of the tetracycline resistance element; its N-terminal region forms a helix-turn-helix structure and binds DNA. Binding of tetracycline to TetR reduces the repressor affinity for the tetracycline resistance gene (tetA) promoter operator sites. From Escherichia coli.
   5432..5479    +  terminator     T7 terminator: transcription terminator for bacteriophage T7 RNA polymerase
>Addgene plasmid #89656 | pPLtetO-FtsZ | addgene full sequence | sequence record 199246 | Addgene NGS Result
TCCGCTCATGAGACAATAACCCTGATAAATGCTTCAATAATATTGAAAAAGGAAGAGTATGAGTATTCAA
CATTTCCGTGTCGCCCTTATTCCCTTTTTTGCGGCATTTTGCCTTCCTGTTTTTGCTCACCCAGAAACGC
TGGTGAAAGTAAAAGATGCTGAAGATCAGTTGGGTGCACGAGTGGGTTACATCGAACTGGATCTCAACAG
CGGTAAGATCCTTGAGAGTTTTCGCCCCGAAGAACGTTTTCCAATGATGAGCACTTTTAAAGTTCTGCTA
TGTGGCGCGGTATTATCCCGTATTGACGCCGGGCAAGAGCAACTCGGTCGCCGCATACACTATTCTCAGA
ATGACTTGGTTGAGTACTCACCAGTCACAGAAAAGCATCTTACGGATGGCATGACAGTAAGAGAATTATG
CAGTGCTGCCATAACCATGAGTGATAACACTGCGGCCAACTTACTTCTGACAACGATCGGAGGACCGAAG
GAGCTAACCGCTTTTTTGCACAACATGGGGGATCATGTAACTCGCCTTGATCGTTGGGAACCGGAGCTGA
ATGAAGCCATACCAAACGACGAGCGTGACACCACGATGCCTGTAGCAATGGCAACAACGTTGCGCAAACT
ATTAACTGGCGAACTACTTACTCTAGCTTCCCGGCAACAATTAATAGACTGGATGGAGGCGGATAAAGTT
GCAGGACCACTTCTGCGCTCGGCCCTTCCGGCTGGCTGGTTTATTGCTGATAAATCTGGAGCCGGTGAGC
GTGGGTCTCGCGGTATCATTGCAGCACTGGGGCCAGATGGTAAGCCCTCCCGTATCGTAGTTATCTACAC
GACGGGGAGTCAGGCAACTATGGATGAACGAAATAGACAGATCGCTGAGATAGGTGCCTCACTGATTAAG
CATTGGTAACTGTCATACCAAGTTTACTCATATATACTTTAGATTGATTTAAAACTTCATTTTTAATTTA
AAAGGATCTAGGTGAAGATCCTTTTTGATAATCTCATGACCAAAATCCCTTAACGTGGAGTTTTCGTTCC
ACTGAGCGTCAGACCCCGAACCTCAGATCCTTCCGTGTTTAGCCAGTATGTTCTCTAGTGTGGTTCGTTG
TTTTTGCGTGAGCCATGAGAACGAACCATTGAGATCATACTTACTTTGCATGTCACTCAAAAATTTTGCC
TCAAAACTGGTGAGCTGAATTTTTGCAGTTAAAGCATCGTGTAGTGTTTTTCTTAGTCCGTTATGTAGGT
AGGAATCTGATGTAATGGTTGTTGGTATTTTGTCACCATTCATTTTTATCTGGTTGTTCTCAAGTTCGGT
TACGAGATCCATTTGTCTATCTAGTTCAACTTGGAAAATCAACGTATCAGTCGGGCGGCCTCGCTTATCA
ACCACCAATTTCATATTGCTGTAAGTGTTTAAATCTTTACTTATTGGTTTCAAAACCCATTGGTTAAGCC
TTTTAAACTCATGGTAGTTATTTTCAAGCATTAACATGAACTTAAATTCATCAAGGCTAATCTCTATATT
TGCCTTGTGAGTTTTCTTTTGTGTTAGTTCTTTTAATAACCACTCATAAATCCTCATAGAGTATTTGTTT
TCAAAAGACTTAACATGTTCCAGATTATATTTTATGAATTTTTTTAACTGGAAAAGATAAGGCAATATCT
CTTCACTAAAAACTAATTCTAATTTTTCGCTTGAGAACTTGGCATAGTTTGTCCACTGGAAAATCTCAAA
GCCTTTAACCAAAGGATTCCTGATTTCCACAGTTCTCGTCATCAGCTCTCTGGTTGCTTTAGCTAATACA
CCATAAGCATTTTCCCTACTGATGTTCATCATCTGAGCGTATTGGTTATAAGTGAACGATACCGTCCGTT
CTTTCCTTGTAGGGTTTTCAATCGTGGGGTTGAGTAGTGCCACACAGCATAAAATTAGCTTGGTTTCATG
CTCCGTTAAGTCATAGCGACTAATCGCTAGTTCATTTGCTTTGAAAACAACTAATTTAGACATACATCTC
AATTGGTCTAGGTGATTTTAATCACTATACCAATTGAGATGGGCTAGTCAATGATAATTACTAGTCCTTT
TCCTTTGAGTTGTGGGTATCTGTAAATTCTGCTAGACCTTTGCTGGAAAACTTGTAAATTCTGCTAGACC
CTCTGTAAATTCCGCTAGACCTTTGTGTGTTTTTTTTGTTTATATTCAAGTGGTTATAATTTATAGAATA
AAGAAAGAATAAAAAAAGATAAAAAGAATAGATCCCAGCCCTGTGTATAACTCACTACTTTAGTCAGTTC
CGCAGTATTACAAAAGGATGTCGCAAACGCTGTTTGCTCCTCTACAAAACAGACCTTAAAACCCTAAAGG
CTTAAGTAGCACCCTCGCAAGCTCGGGCAAATCGCTGAATATTCCTTTTGTCTCCGACCATCAGGCACCT
GAGTCGCTGTCTTTTTCGTGACATTCAGTTCGCTGCGCTCACGGCTCTGGCAGTGAATGGGGGTAAATGG
CACTACAGGCGCCTTTTATGGATTCATGCAAGGAAACTACCCATAATACAAGAAAAGCCCGTCACGGGCT
TCTCAGGGCGTTTTATGGCGGGTCTGCTATGTGGTGCTATCTGACTTTTTGCTGTTCAGCAGTTCCTGCC
CTCTGATTTTCCAGTCTGACCACTTCGGATTATCCCGTGACAGGTCATTCAGACTGGCTAATGCACCCAG
TAAGGCAGCGGTATCATCAACTGGCTGTTTTGGCGGATGAGAGAAGATTTTCAGCCTGATACAGATTAAA
TCAGAACGCAGAAGCGGTCTGATAAAACAGAATTTGCCTGGCGGCAGTAGCGCGGTGGTCCCACCTGACC
CCATGCCGAACTCAGAAGTGAAACGCCGTAGCGCCGATGGTAGTGTGGGGTCTCCCCATGCGAGAGTAGG
GAACTGCCAGGCATCAAATAAAACGAAAGGCTCAGTCGAAAGACTGGGCCTTTCGTTTTATCTGTTGTTT
GTCGGTGAACGCTCTCCTGAGTAGGACAAATCCGCCGGGAGCGGATTTGAACGTTGCGAAGCAACGGCCC
GGAGGGTGGCGGGCAGGACGCCCGCCATAAACTGCCAGGCATCAAATTAAGCAGAAGGCCATCCGTCAGG
ATGGCCTTTTTGCGTTTCTACAAACTCTGCTAGCAAGTAAGGCCGACTCGAGTCCCTATCAGTGATAGAG
ATTGACATCCCTATCAGTGATAGAGATACTGAGCACATCAGCAGGACGCATGACCGAATTCATTAAATTT
AACTTTAAGAAGGAGATATAATATGTTTGAACCAATGGAACTTACCAATGACGCGGTGATTAAAGTCATC
GGCGTCGGCGGCGGCGGCGGTAATGCTGTTGAACACATGGTGCGCGAGCGCATTGAAGGTGTTGAATTCT
TCGCGGTAAATACCGATGCACAAGCGCTGCGTAAAACAGCGGTTGGACAGACGATTCAAATCGGTAGCGG
TATCACCAAAGGACTGGGCGCTGGCGCTAATCCAGAAGTTGGCCGCAATGCGGCTGATGAGGATCGCGAT
GCATTGCGTGCGGCGCTGGAAGGTGCAGACATGGTCTTTATTGCTGCGGGTATGGGTGGTGGTACCGGTA
CAGGTGCAGCACCAGTCGTCGCTGAAGTGGCAAAAGATTTGGGTATCCTGACCGTTGCTGTCGTCACTAA
GCCTTTCAACTTTGAAGGCAAGAAGCGTATGGCATTCGCGGAGCAGGGGATCACTGAACTGTCCAAGCAT
GTGGACTCTCTGATCACTATCCCGAACGACAAACTGCTGAAAGTTCTGGGCCGCGGTATCTCCCTGCTGG
ATGCGTTTGGCGCAGCGAACGATGTACTGAAAGGCGCTGTGCAAGGTATCGCTGAACTGATTACTCGTCC
GGGTTTGATGAACGTGGACTTTGCAGACGTACGCACCGTAATGTCTGAGATGGGCTACGCAATGATGGGT
TCTGGCGTGGCGAGCGGTGAAGACCGTGCGGAAGAAGCTGCTGAAATGGCTATCTCTTCTCCGCTGCTGG
AAGATATCGACCTGTCTGGCGCGCGCGGCGTGCTGGTTAACATCACGGCGGGCTTCGACCTGCGTCTGGA
TGAGTTCGAAACGGTAGGTAACACCATCCGTGCATTTGCTTCCGACAACGCGACTGTGGTTATCGGTACT
TCTCTTGACCCGGATATGAATGACGAGCTGCGCGTAACCGTTGTTGCGACAGGTATCGGCATGGACAAAC
GTCCTGAAATCACTCTGGTGACCAATAAGCAGGTTCAGCAGCCAGTGATGGATCGCTACCAGCAGCATGG
GATGGCTCCGCTGACCCAGGAGCAGAAGCCGGTTGCTAAAGTCGTGAATGACAATGCGCCGCAAACTGCG
AAAGAGCCGGATTATCTGGATATCCCAGCATTCCTGCGTAAGCAAGCTGATTAACATAACCCTAATGAGT
GAGCTAACTTACATTAATTGCGTTGCGCCTTAATTAACGGCACTCCTCAGCAAATATAATGACCCTCTTG
ATAACCCAAGAGGGCATTTTTTAATGCCCATGGCGTTTACCACAGCTAACACCACGTCGTCCCTATCTGC
TGCCCTAGGTCTATGAGTGGTTGCTGGATAACTTTACGGGCATGCATAAGGCTCGTAGGCTATATTCAGG
GAGACCACAACGGTTTCCCTCTACAAATAATTTTGTTTAACTTTGAAATAAGGAGGTAATACAAATGTCT
CGTTTAGATAAAAGTAAAGTGATTAACAGCGCATTAGAGCTGCTTAATGAGGTCGGAATCGAAGGTTTAA
CAACCCGTAAACTCGCCCAGAAGCTAGGTGTAGAGCAGCCTACATTGTATTGGCATGTAAAAAATAAGCG
GGCTTTGCTCGACGCCTTAGCCATTGAGATGTTAGATAGGCACCATACTCACTTTTGCCCTTTAGAAGGG
GAAAGCTGGCAAGATTTTTTACGTAATAACGCTAAAAGTTTTAGATGTGCTTTACTAAGTCATCGCGATG
GAGCAAAAGTACATTTAGGTACACGGCCTACAGAAAAACAGTATGAAACTCTCGAAAATCAATTAGCCTT
TTTATGCCAACAAGGTTTTTCACTAGAGAATGCATTATATGCACTCAGCGCTGTGGGGCATTTTACTTTA
GGTTGCGTATTGGAAGATCAAGAGCATCAAGTCGCTAAAGAAGAAAGGGAAACACCTACTACTGATAGTA
TGCCGCCATTATTACGACAAGCTATCGAATTATTTGATCACCAAGGTGCAGAGCCAGCCTTCTTATTCGG
CCTTGAATTGATCATATGCGGATTAGAAAAACAACTTAAATGTGAAAGTGGGTCTTAATAAGCGACTAAA
AAATTGAATGTAGGGAACCAACATGCCAGTTCGAGCAATAACTAGCATAACCCCTTGGGGCCTCTAAACG
GGTCTTGAGGGGTTTTTTGCTGAAACCTCAGGCGAGAAGCACACGGTCACACT
